>Addgene plasmid #232661 | pXJ-His-ICOSLG | addgene full sequence | sequence record 464289 | Addgene NGS Result
CCGTTACATAACTTACGGTAAATGGCCCGCCTGGCTGACCGCCCAACGACCCCCGCCCATTGACGTCAAT
AATGACGTATGTTCCCATAGTAACGCCAATAGGGACTTTCCATTGACGTCAATGGGTGGAGTATTTACGG
TAAACTGCCCACTTGGCAGTACATCAAGTGTATCATATGCCAAGTACGCCCCCTATTGACGTCAATGACG
GTAAATGGCCCGCCTGGCATTATGCCCAGTACATGACCTTATGGGACTTTCCTACTTGGCAGTACATCTA
CGTATTAGTCATCGCTATTACCATGGTGATGCGGTTTTGGCAGTACATCAATGGGCGTGGATAGCGGTTT
GACTCACGGGGATTTCCAAGTCTCCACCCCATTGACGTCAATGGGAGTTTGTTTTGGCACCAAAATCAAC
GGGACTTTCCAAAATGTCGTAACAACTCCGCCCCATTGACGCAAATGGGCGGTAGGCGTGTACGGTGGGA
GGTCTATATAAGCAGAGCTCGTTTAGTGAACCGTCAGATCGCCTGGAGACGCCATCCACGCTGTTTTGAC
CTCCATAGAAGACACCGGGACCGATCCAGCCTCCGCGGCCGGGAACGGTGCATTGGAACGGACCCCTAGG
CTTTTGCAAAAAGCTCCGGATCGATCCTGAGAACTTCAGGGTGAGTTTGGGGACCCTTGATTGTTCTTTC
TTTTTCGCTATTGTAAAATTCATGTTATATGGAGGGGGCAAAGTTTTCAGGGTGTTGTTTAGAATGGGAA
GATGTCCCTTGTATCACCATGGACCCTCATGATAATTTTGTTTCTTTCACTTTCTACTCTGTTGACAACC
ATTGTCTCCTCTTATTTTCTTTTCATTTTCTGTAACTTTTTCGTTAAACTTTAGCTTGCATTTGTAACGA
ATTTTTAAATTCACTTTTGTTTATTTGTCAGATTGTAAGTACTTTCTCTAATCACTTTTTTTTCAAGGCA
ATCAGGGTATATTATATTGTACTTCAGCACAGTTTTAGAGAACAATTGTTATAATTAAATGATAAGGTAG
AATATTTCTGCATATAAATTCTGGCTGGCGTGGAAATATTCTTATTGGTAGAAACAACTACATCCTGGTC
ATCATCCTGCCTTTCTCTTTATGGTTACAATGATATACACTGTTTGAGATGAGGATAAAATACTCTGAGT
CCAAACCGGGCCCCTCTGCTAACCATGTTCATGCCTTCTTCTTTTTCCTACAGCTCCTGGGCAACGTGCT
GGTTATTGTGCTGTCTCATCATTTTGGCAAAGAATTGTAATACGACTCACTAAGGGCGGCCGCGGATCCG
CCACCATGCGGCTGGGCAGTCCTGGACTGCTCTTCCTGCTCTTCAGCAGCCTTCGAGCTGATACTCAGGA
GAAGGAAGTCAGAGCGATGGTAGGCAGCGACGTGGAGCTCAGCTGCGCTTGCCCTGAAGGAAGCCGTTTT
GATTTAAATGATGTTTACGTATATTGGCAAACCAGTGAGTCGAAAACCGTGGTGACCTACCACATCCCAC
AGAACAGCTCCTTGGAAAACGTGGACAGCCGCTACCGGAACCGAGCCCTGATGTCACCGGCCGGCATGCT
GCGGGGCGACTTCTCCCTGCGCTTGTTCAACGTCACCCCCCAGGACGAGCAGAAGTTTCACTGCCTGGTG
TTGAGCCAATCCCTGGGATTCCAGGAGGTTTTGAGCGTTGAGGTTACACTGCATGTGGCAGCAAACTTCA
GCGTGCCCGTCGTTAGCGCCCCCCACAGCCCCTCCCAGGATGAGCTCACCTTCACGTGTACATCCATAAA
CGGCTACCCCAGGCCCAACGTGTACTGGATCAATAAGACGGACAACAGCCTGCTGGACCAGGCTCTGCAG
AATGACACCGTCTTCTTGAACATGCGGGGCTTGTATGACGTGGTCAGCGTGCTGAGGATCGCACGGACCC
CCAGCGTGAACATTGGCTGCTGCATAGAGAACGTGCTTCTGCAGCAGAACCTGACTGTCGGCAGCCAGAC
AGGAAATGACATCGGAGAGAGAGACAAGATCACAGAGAATCCAGTCAGTACCGGCGAGAAAAACGCGGCC
ACGTGGAGCATCCTGGCTGTCCTGTGCCTGCTTGTGGTCGTGGCGGTGGCCATAGGCTGGGTGTGCAGGG
ACCGATGCCTCCAACACAGCTATGCAGGTGCCTGGGCTGTGAGTCCGGAGACAGAGCTCACTGGCCACGT
TCTCGAGCACCATCACCATCACCATCACCATCACCATTAGTACCAGGTAAGTGTACCCAATTCGCCCTAT
AGTGAGTCGTATTACAATTCACTCGATCGCCCTTCCCAACAGTTGCGCAGCCTGAATGGCGAATGGAGAT
CCAATTTTTAAGTGTATAATGTGTTAAACTACTGATTCTAATTGTTTGTGTATTTTAGATTCACAGTCCC
AAGGCTCATTTCAGGCCCCTCAGTCCTCACAGTCTGTTCATGATCATAATCAGCCATACCACATTTGTAG
AGGTTTTACTTGCTTTAAAAAACCTCCCACACCTCCCCCTGAACCTGAAACATAAAATGAATGCAATTGT
TGTTGTTAACTTGTTTATTGCAGCTTATAATGGTTACAAATAAAGCAATAGCATCACAAATTTCACAAAT
AAAGCATTTTTTTCACTGCATTCTAGTTGTGGTTTGTCCAAACTCATCAATGTATCTTAACGCGCGACTC
TAGACTCTTCCGCTTCCTCGCTCACTGACTCGCTGCGCTCGGTCGTTCGGCTGCGGCGAGCGGTATCAGC
TCACTCAAAGGCGGTAATACGGTTATCCACAGAATCAGGGGATAACGCAGGAAAGAACATGTGAGCAAAA
GGCCAGCAAAAGGCCAGGAACCGTAAAAAGGCCGCGTTGCTGGCGTTTTTCCATAGGCTCCGCCCCCCTG
ACGAGCATCACAAAAATCGACGCTCAAGTCAGAGGTGGCGAAACCCGACAGGACTATAAAGATACCAGGC
GTTTCCCCCTGGAAGCTCCCTCGTGCGCTCTCCTGTTCCGACCCTGCCGCTTACCGGATACCTGTCCGCC
TTTCTCCCTTCGGGAAGCGTGGCGCTTTCTCATAGCTCACGCTGTAGGTATCTCAGTTCGGTGTAGGTCG
TTCGCTCCAAGCTGGGCTGTGTGCACGAACCCCCCGTTCAGCCCGACCGCTGCGCCTTATCCGGTAACTA
TCGTCTTGAGTCCAACCCGGTAAGACACGACTTATCGCCACTGGCAGCAGCCACTGGTAACAGGATTAGC
AGAGCGAGGTATGTAGGCGGTGCTACAGAGTTCTTGAAGTGGTGGCCTAACTACGGCTACACTAGAAGAA
CAGTATTTGGTATCTGCGCTCTGCTGAAGCCAGTTACCTTCGGAAAAAGAGTTGGTAGCTCTTGATCCGG
CAAACAAACCACCGCTGGTAGCGGTGGTTTTTTTGTTTGCAAGCAGCAGATTACGCGCAGAAAAAAAGGA
TCTCAAGAAGATCCTTTGATCTTTTCTACGGGGTCTGACGCTCAGTGGAACGAAAACTCACGTTAAGGGA
TTTTGGTCATGAGATTATCAAAAAGGATCTTCACCTAGATCCTTTTAAATTAAAAATGAAGTTTTAAATC
AATCTAAAGTATATATGAGTAAACTTGGTCTGACAGTTACCAATGCTTAATCAGTGAGGCACCTATCTCA
GCGATCTGTCTATTTCGTTCATCCATAGTTGCCTGACTCCCCGTCGTGTAGATAACTACGATACGGGAGG
GCTTACCATCTGGCCCCAGTGCTGCAATGATACCGCGAGACCCACGCTCACCGGCTCCAGATTTATCAGC
AATAAACCAGCCAGCCGGAAGGGCCGAGCGCAGAAGTGGTCCTGCAACTTTATCCGCCTCCATCCAGTCT
ATTAATTGTTGCCGGGAAGCTAGAGTAAGTAGTTCGCCAGTTAATAGTTTGCGCAACGTTGTTGCCATTG
CTACAGGCATCGTGGTGTCACGCTCGTCGTTTGGTATGGCTTCATTCAGCTCCGGTTCCCAACGATCAAG
GCGAGTTACATGATCCCCCATGTTGTGCAAAAAAGCGGTTAGCTCCTTCGGTCCTCCGATCGTTGTCAGA
AGTAAGTTGGCCGCAGTGTTATCACTCATGGTTATGGCAGCACTGCATAATTCTCTTACTGTCATGCCAT
CCGTAAGATGCTTTTCTGTGACTGGTGAGTACTCAACCAAGTCATTCTGAGAATAGTGTATGCGGCGACC
GAGTTGCTCTTGCCCGGCGTCAATACGGGATAATACCGCGCCACATAGCAGAACTTTAAAAGTGCTCATC
ATTGGAAAACGTTCTTCGGGGCGAAAACTCTCAAGGATCTTACCGCTGTTGAGATCCAGTTCGATGTAAC
CCACTCGTGCACCCAACTGATCTTCAGCATCTTTTACTTTCACCAGCGTTTCTGGGTGAGCAAAAACAGG
AAGGCAAAATGCCGCAAAAAAGGGAATAAGGGCGACACGGAAATGTTGAATACTCATACTCTTCCTTTTT
CAATATTATTGAAGCATTTATCAGGGTTATTGTCTCATGAGCGGATACATATTTGAATGTATTTAGAAAA
ATAAACAAATAGGGGTTCCGCGCACATTTCCCCGAAAAGTGCCACCTGACGTCTAAGAAACCATTATTAT
CATGACATTAACCTATAAAAATAGGCGTATCACGAGGCCCTTTCGTCTCGCGCGTTTCGGTGATGACGGT
GAAAACCTCTGACACATGCAGCTCCCGGAGACGGTCACAGCTTGTCTGTAAGCGGATGCCGGGAGCAGAC
AAGCCCGTCAGGGCGCGTCAGCGGGTGTTGGCGGGTGTCGGGGCTGGCTTAACTATGCGGCATCAGAGCA
GATTGTACTGAGAGTGCACCATATGCGGTGTGAAATACCGCACAGATGCGTAAGGAGAAAATACCGCATC
AGGAAATTGTAAGCGTTAATATTTTGTTAAAATTCGCGTTAAATTTTTGTTAAATCAGCTCATTTTTTAA
CCAATAGGCCGAAATCGGCAAAATCCCTTATAAATCAAAAGAATAGACCGAGATAGGGT
[37 nt withheld, positions 5100-5136]
AAAGAACGTGGACTCCAACGTCAAAGG
[49 nt withheld, positions 5164-5212]
T
[91 nt withheld, positions 5214-5304]
G
[124 nt withheld, positions 5306-5429]
CCATTCGCCATTCAGGCTGCGCAACTGTTGGGAAGGGCGATCGGTGCGGGCCTCTTCGCTATTACGCCAG
CTAGAGT
Features (pLannotate 1.2.2; 18 found; start..end, strand, type, name):
      2..305     +  enhancer       CMV enhancer: human cytomegalovirus immediate early enhancer
    306..509     +  promoter       CMV promoter: human cytomegalovirus (CMV) immediate early promoter
    625..647     +  promoter       SRα promoter (fragment): hybrid promoter consisting of the SV40 early promoter plus part of the long terminal repeat of human T-lymphotrophic virus 1
    671..1243    +  intron         β-globin intron: intron from rabbit β-globin gene
   1336..2241    +  CDS            ICOSLG: ICOSL_HUMAN - Also known as B7H2, B7RP1, ICOSL, KIAA0653. Experimental evidence at protein level: Swiss-Prot protein existence level 1. Ligand for the T-cell-specific cell surface receptor ICOS. Acts as a costimulatory signal for T-cell proliferation and cytokine secretion; induces also B-cell proliferation and differentiation into plasma cells. Could play an important role in mediating local tissue responses to inflammatory conditions, as well as in modulating the secondary immune response by co-stimulating memory T-cell function (By similarity). From Homo sapiens (Human).
   2248..2277    +  CDS            10xHis: 10xHis affinity tag
   2306..2324    -  promoter       T7 promoter: promoter for bacteriophage T7 RNA polymerase
   2334..2373    +  CDS            lacZα (fragment): LacZα fragment of β-galactosidase; lacZ fragment
   2383..2438    +  intron         small t intron (fragment): SV40 (simian virus 40) small t antigen intron
   2438..2575    +  CDS            large T antigen (fragment): large T antigen from SV40 (simian virus 40)
   2598..2719    +  polyA_signal   SV40 poly(A) signal: SV40 polyadenylation signal
   2918..3506    -  rep_origin     ori: high-copy-number ColE1/pMB1/pBR322/pUC origin of replication
   3677..4537    -  CDS            AmpR: β-lactamase; bla; confers resistance to ampicillin, carbenicillin, and related antibiotics
   4538..4642    -  promoter       AmpR promoter: bla
   4737..4772    +  CDS            rop (fragment): Rop protein, which maintains plasmids at low copy number; rop
   4874..4973    +  misc_feature   bom (fragment): basis of mobility region from pBR322
   5001..5429    -  rep_origin     f1 ori (sequence partly withheld): f1 bacteriophage origin of replication; arrow indicates direction of (+) strand synthesis
   5433..5501    -  CDS            lacZα (fragment): LacZα fragment of β-galactosidase; lacZ fragment
