[The description below was written by a language model from this plasmid's Addgene catalogue record and pLannotate feature annotations shown in this document.]
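Description:
pXJ-His-ICOSLG is a mammalian expression plasmid built on a modified pXJ40 backbone for transient production of human ICOSLG (also known as CD275 or B7-H2) in cultured mammalian cells. The sequenced construct is about 5.5 kb. It is propagated in E. coli at high copy through a ColE1/pUC-type origin and selected with ampicillin via the β-lactamase gene. An f1 phage origin is also present, along with small leftover fragments of lacZα, rop and bom that are backbone remnants rather than functional parts. The record lists no mammalian selection marker, so the plasmid suits transient transfection rather than drug selection of stable lines.

The expression cassette is driven by the human cytomegalovirus immediate-early enhancer and promoter, followed by a rabbit β-globin intron, which typically improves transcript processing and expression. The ICOSLG coding sequence was inserted between BamHI and XhoI sites, both retained, and is followed closely by a 10xHis tag, giving a C-terminally His-tagged protein that can be detected with anti-His reagents or captured by metal-affinity chromatography. Downstream, an SV40-derived segment containing small t intron and large T antigen fragments carries the SV40 polyadenylation signal that terminates the transcript. A T7 promoter sits after the insert in the reverse orientation, and a short annotated SRα promoter match upstream of the intron is only a fragment.

ICOSLG is the ligand for the T-cell costimulatory receptor ICOS, supporting T-cell proliferation and cytokine secretion. The associated publication concerns carbohydrate sulfotransferase 8 and cancer immunotherapy efficacy, although the record does not specify the experiments in which this plasmid was used.
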