Addgene plasmid #232661: pXJ-His-ICOSLG
Purpose: transient expresses ICOSLG in mammalian cells
Depositing lab: Chen-Yang Shen. Depositing organization: Institute of Biomedical Sciences, Academia Sinica. Publication: Genetic insights into carbohydrate sulfotransferase 8 and its impact on the immunotherapy efficacy of cancer. Chou WC, Chen WT, Kuo CT, Chang YM, Lu YS, Li CW, Hung MC, Shen CY. Cell Rep. 2024 Jan 23;43(1):113641. doi: 10.1016/j.celrep.2023.113641. Epub 2023 Dec 30. PubMed 38165805.
Backbone
  Vector backbone: modified pXJ40
  Backbone size w/o insert (bp): 4616
  Vector type: Mammalian Expression
  Selectable markers: No mammalian selection marker
Growth in bacteria
  Bacterial resistance: Ampicillin, 100 μg/mL
  Growth temperature: 37°C
  Growth strain: DH5alpha
  Copy number: High Copy
Gene/Insert
  Gene/Insert name: ICOSLG (alt names: CD275; B7-H2)
  Species: H. sapiens (human)
  Insert size (bp): 912
  Entrez Gene: ICOSLG (a.k.a. B7-H2, B7H2, B7RP-1, B7RP1, B7h, CD275, GL50, ICOS-L, ICOSL, LICOS)
  Promoter: CMV
  Tag / fusion protein: His (C terminal on insert)
  Cloning method: Restriction Enzyme; 5′ cloning site BamHI (not destroyed); 3′ cloning site XhoI (not destroyed)
  Sequencing primers: 5′ Bglob-intron-F; 3′ SV40pA-R
Terms and licenses: Academic/Nonprofit Terms; Industry Terms: Not Available to Industry
How to cite: pXJ-His-ICOSLG was a gift from Chen-Yang Shen (Addgene plasmid # 232661 ; http://n2t.net/addgene:232661 ; RRID:Addgene_232661)
